Addgene plasmid #237690: p52K-GFP-KS
Purpose: For overexpression of 52K-GFP-KS
Depositing lab: Denes Hnisz. Depositing organization: Max Planck Institute for Molecular Genetics. Publication: Probing condensate microenvironments with a micropeptide killswitch. Zhang Y, Stoppelkamp I, Fernandez-Pernas P, Allram M, Charman M, Magalhaes AP, Piedavent-Salomon M, Sommer G, Sung YC, Meyer K, Grams N, Halko E, Dongre S, Meierhofer D, Malszycki M, Ilik IA, Aktas T, Kraushar ML, Vastenhouw N, Weitzman MD, Grebien F, Niskanen H, Hnisz D. Nature. 2025 Jun 4. doi: 10.1038/s41586-025-09141-5. PubMed 40468084.
Backbone
  Vector backbone: pEGFP-N1
  Vector type: Mammalian Expression
Growth in bacteria
  Bacterial resistance: Kanamycin, 50 μg/mL
  Growth temperature: 37°C
  Growth strain: DH5alpha
  Copy number: High Copy
Gene/Insert
  Gene/Insert name: 52K-GFP-KS
  Species: Adenovirus 5
  Cloning method: Gibson Cloning
Terms and licenses: Academic/Nonprofit Terms; Industry Terms: Not Available to Industry
How to cite: p52K-GFP-KS was a gift from Denes Hnisz (Addgene plasmid # 237690 ; http://n2t.net/addgene:237690 ; RRID:Addgene_237690)
