[The description below was written by a language model from this plasmid's Addgene catalogue record and pLannotate feature annotations shown in this document.]
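Description:
p52K-GFP-KS is a 6,171 bp mammalian expression plasmid built on the pEGFP-N1 backbone and assembled by Gibson cloning. It overexpresses the human adenovirus 5 L1 52/55K protein as a C-terminal GFP fusion carrying a "KS" element. It is maintained in E. coli at high copy through a ColE1/pUC-type origin and selected with kanamycin. The Tn5 NeoR/KanR gene is driven by tandem bacterial (bla) and SV40 early promoters and ends in an HSV TK polyadenylation signal, so it can also provide G418 selection in mammalian cells. An f1 origin is present, as is usual for this backbone. Short matches to ble and the bGH poly(A) signal appear to be fragmentary annotation hits, not functional parts.

The expression cassette places the CMV immediate-early enhancer and promoter upstream of the L1 52/55K coding sequence, which encodes a factor involved in adenoviral genome packaging. Residual multiple cloning site sequence flanks this coding region, followed by EGFP and then the SV40 polyadenylation signal. Between EGFP and the poly(A) signal lie about 270 bp containing only small fragment matches (a few bases resembling an mVenus C-terminal piece and a short SV40 large T antigen segment). The KS portion presumably sits here, but the feature table does not annotate it and the record does not define its composition. The associated publication title refers to a micropeptide "killswitch" for probing condensate microenvironments. This suggests the plasmid is used to express fluorescently trackable 52K bearing this peptide tag in cultured mammalian cells.
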