Features (pLannotate 1.2.2; 17 found; start..end, strand, type, name):
    273..377     -  promoter       AmpR promoter: bla
    404..832     +  rep_origin     f1 ori (sequence partly withheld): f1 bacteriophage origin of replication; arrow indicates direction of (+) strand synthesis
    866..987     -  polyA_signal   SV40 poly(A) signal: SV40 polyadenylation signal
   1010..1093    -  CDS            large T antigen (fragment): large T antigen from SV40 (simian virus 40)
   1170..1198    -  CDS            VC155 (fragment): C-terminal fragment of mVenus for use in bimolecular fluorescence complementation (BiFC) (Kodama and Hu, 2010)
   1271..1987    -  CDS            EGFP: EGFP is a basic (constitutively fluorescent) green fluorescent protein published in 1996, derived from Aequorea victoria. It is reported to be a rapidly-maturing weak dimer with moderate acid sensitivity.
   2001..2038    -  misc_feature   MCS (fragment): multiple cloning site
   2039..3283    -  CDS            L1: PKG3_ADE05 - Experimental evidence at protein level: Swiss-Prot protein existence level 1. Involved in viral genome packaging through its interaction with packaging proteins 1 and 2. After proteolytic cleavage by adenovirus protease, L1 52/55k protein is removed from the capsid during viral maturation. From Human adenovirus C serotype 5 (HAdV-5) (Human adenovirus 5).
   3284..3311    -  misc_feature   MCS (fragment): multiple cloning site
   3378..3581    -  promoter       CMV promoter: human cytomegalovirus (CMV) immediate early promoter
   3582..3885    -  enhancer       CMV enhancer: human cytomegalovirus immediate early enhancer
   4060..4648    -  rep_origin     ori: high-copy-number ColE1/pMB1/pBR322/pUC origin of replication
   4870..4886    +  polyA_signal   bGH poly(A) signal (fragment): bovine growth hormone polyadenylation signal
   4977..5024    -  polyA_signal   HSV TK poly(A) signal: herpes simplex virus thymidine kinase polyadenylation signal (Cole and Stacy, 1985)
   5083..5235    -  CDS            ble (fragment): BLE_KLEPN - Experimental evidence at protein level: Swiss-Prot protein existence level 1. Binding protein with a strong affinity to the bleomycin family of antibiotics. Binds to CL990; an antimitotic-antibiotic compound. From Klebsiella pneumoniae.
   5256..6050    -  CDS            NeoR/KanR: aminoglycoside phosphotransferase from Tn5; aph(3')-II (or nptII); confers resistance to neomycin, kanamycin, and G418 (Geneticin®)
   6085..271     -  promoter       SV40 promoter (across the origin): SV40 enhancer and early promoter
>Addgene plasmid #237690 | p52K-GFP-KS | addgene full sequence | sequence record 471772 | Addgene NGS Result
AAAAAAAATTAGTCAGCCATGGGGCGGAGAATGGGCGGAACTGGGCGGAGTTAGGGGCGGGATGGGCGGA
GTTAGGGGCGGGACTATGGTTGCTGACTAATTGAGATGCATGCTTTGCATACTTCTGCCTGCTGGGGAGC
CTGGGGACTTTCCACACCTGGTTGCTGACTAATTGAGATGCATGCTTTGCATACTTCTGCCTGCTGGGGA
GCCTGGGGACTTTCCACACCCTAACTGACACACATTCCACAGCTGGTTCTTTCCGCCTCAGGACTCTTCC
TTTTTCAATATTATTGAAGCATTTATCAGGGTTATTGTCTCATGAGCGGATACATATTTGAATGTATTTA
GAAAAATAAACAAATAGGGGTTCCGCGCACATTTCCCCGAAAAGTGCCACCTG
[124 nt withheld, positions 404-527]
C
[91 nt withheld, positions 529-619]
A
[49 nt withheld, positions 621-669]
CCTTTGACGTTGGAGTCCACGTTCTTT
[37 nt withheld, positions 697-733]
ACCCTATCTCGGTCTATTCTTTTGATTTATAAGGGATTTTGCCGATTTCGGCCTATTGGTTAAAAAATGA
GCTGATTTAACAAAAATTTAACGCGAATTTTAACAAAATATTAACGCTTACAATTTACGCCTTAAGATAC
ATTGATGAGTTTGGACAAACCACAACTAGAATGCAGTGAAAAAAATGCTTTATTTGTGAAATTTGTGATG
CTATTGCTTTATTTGTAACCATTATAAGCTGCAATAAACAAGTTAACAACAACAATTGCATTCATTTTAT
GTTTCAGGTTCAGGGGGAGGTGTGGGAGGTTTTTTAAAGCAAGTAAAACCTCTACAAATGTGGTATGGCT
GATTATGATCTAGAGTCGCGGCCGCTTTACTTCTATAGACAGGAGAAGAAGAACTGCGCTAGAACCAACT
TATTCATCATCATCATCTTGTACAGCTCGTCCATGCCGAGAGTGAGTCGCGGCCGCTTTACTTCTATAGA
CAGGAGAAGAAGAACTGCGCTAGAACCAACTTATTCATCATCATCATCTTGTACAGCTCGTCCATGCCGA
GAGTGATCCCGGCGGCGGTCACGAACTCCTTCAGGACCATGTGATCGCGCTTCTCGTTGGGGTCTTTGCT
CAGGGCGGACTGGGTGCTCAGGTAGTGGTTGTCGGGCAGCAGCACGGGGCCGTCGCCGATGGGGGTGTTC
TGCTGGTAGTGGTCGGCGAGCTGCACGCTGCCGTCCTCGATGTTGTGGCGGATCTTGAAGTTCACCTTGA
TGCCGTTCTTCTGCTTGTCGGCCATGATATAGACGTTGTGGCTGTTGTAGTTGTACTCCAGCTTGTGCCC
CAGGATGTTGCCGTCCTCCTTGAAGTCGATGCCCTTCAGCTCGATGCGGTTCACCAGGGTGTCGCCCTCG
AACTTCACCTCGGCGCGGGTCTTGTAGTTGCCGTCGTCCTTGAAGAAGATGGTGCGCTCCTGGACGTAGC
CTTCGGGCATGGCGGACTTGAAGAAGTCGTGCTGCTTCATGTGGTCGGGGTAGCGGCTGAAGCACTGCAC
GCCGTAGGTCAGGGTGGTCACGAGGGTGGGCCAGGGCACGGGCAGCTTGCCGGTGGTGCAGATGAACTTC
AGGGTCAGCTTGCCGTAGGTGGCATCGCCCTCGCCCTCGCCGGACACGCTGAACTTGTGGCCGTTTACGT
CGCCGTCCAGCTCGACCAGGATGGGCACCACCCCGGTGAACAGCTCCTCGCCCTTGCTCACTATGGTGAC
GACCGGTGGATCCCGGGCCCGCGGTACCGTCGACTGCAGAATTCGGTACTCGCCGTCCTCTGGCTCGTAC
TCATCGTCCTCGTCATATTCCTCCACGCCGCCGACGTTGCCAGCGCGCGCGGGTGCCACCGCCAGCCCAG
GTCCGGCCCCAGCTGCCTCCAGGGCGCGTCGGCTTGGGGCCCAGCGCAGGTCAGCGCCCGCGTCAAAGTA
GGACTCGGCCTCTCTATCGCCGCTGCCCGTGCCAGCCAGGGCCCTTTGCAGGCTGTGCATCAGCTCGCGG
TCGCTGAGCTCGCGCCGCCGGCTCACGCTCACGGCCTTGTGGATGCGCTCGTTGCGATAAACGCCCAGGT
CGTCGCTCAAGGTAAGCACCTTCAGCGCCATGCGCATGTAGAACCCCTCGATCTTTACCTCCTTGTCTAT
GGGAACGTAAGGGGTATGGTATATCTTGCGGGCGTAAAACTTGCCCAGGCTAAGCATGGAATAGTTGATG
GCGGCCACCTTGTCAGCCAGGCTCAAGCTGCGCTCCTGCACCACTATGCTCTGCAGGATGTTTATCAAAT
CGAGCAGCCAGCGGCCCTCGGGCTCTACTATGTTTAGCAGCGCATCCCTGAATGCCTCGTTGTCCCTGCT
GTGCTGCACTATAAGGAACAGCTGCGCCATGAGCGGCTTGCTATTTGGGTTTTGCTCCAGCGCGCTTACA
AAGTCCCACAGATGCATCAGTCCTATAGCCACCTCCTCGCGCGCCACAAGCGTACGCACGTGGTTGTTAA
AGCTTTTTTGAAAGTTAATCTCCTGGTTCACCGTCTGCTCGTATGCGGTTACCAGGTCGGCGGCCGCCAC
GTGTGCGCGCGCGGGACTAATCCCGGTTCGCGCGTCGGGCTCAAAGTCCTCCTCGCGCAGCAACCGCTCG
CGATTCAGGCCATGCCGCAGCTCGCGCCCTGCGTGGAACTTTCGATCCCGCATCTCCTCGGGCTCCTCTC
CCTCGCGGTCGCGAAACAGGTTCTGCCGCGGCACGTACGCCTCACGCGTATCACGCTTCAGCTGCACCCT
TGGGTGCCGCTCAGGAGAGGGCGCTCCTAGCCGCGCCAGGCCCTCGCCCTCCTCCAAGTCCAGGTAGTGC
CGGGCCCGGCGCCGCGGGGGTTCGTAATCACCATCTGCTGCCGCGTCAACCGCGGATGTCGCCCCTCCTG
ACGCGGTAGGAGGAGGGGAGGGTGCCCTGCATGTCTGCCGCTGCTCTTGCTCTTGCCGCTGCTGAGGAGG
GGGGCGCATCTGCCGCAGCACCGGATGCATCTCGAGATCTGAGTCCGGTAGCGCTAGCGGATCTGACGGT
TCACACTAGCGGATCTGACGGTTCACGCTAGCGGATCTGACGGTTCACTAAACCAGCTCTGCTTATATAG
ACCTCCCACCGTACACGCCTACCGCCCATTTGCGTCAATGGGGCGGAGTTGTTACGACATTTTGGAAAGT
CCCGTTGATTTTGGTGCCAAAACAAACTCCCATTGACGTCAATGGGGTGGAGACTTGGAAATCCCCGTGA
GTCAAACCGCTATCCACGCCCATTGATGTACTGCCAAAACCGCATCACCATGGTAATAGCGATGACTAAT
ACGTAGATGTACTGCCAAGTAGGAAAGTCCCATAAGGTCATGTACTGGGCATAATGCCAGGCGGGCCATT
TACCGTCATTGACGTCAATAGGGGGCGTACTTGGCATATGATACACTTGATGTACTGCCAAGTGGGCAGT
TTACCGTAAATACTCCACCCATTGACGTCAATGGAAAGTCCCTATTGGCGTTACTATGGGAACATACGTC
ATTATTGACGTCAATGGGCGGGGGTCGTTGGGCGGTCAGCCAGGCGGGCCATTTACCGTAAGTTATGTAA
CGCGGAACTCCATATATGGGCTATGAACTAATGACCCCGTAATTGATTACTATTAATAACTAATGCATGG
CGGTAATACGGTTATCCACAGAATCAGGGGATAACGCAGGAAAGAACATGTGAGCAAAAGGCCAGCAAAA
GGCCAGGAACCGTAAAAAGGCCGCGTTGCTGGCGTTTTTCCATAGGCTCCGCCCCCCTGACGAGCATCAC
AAAAATCGACGCTCAAGTCAGAGGTGGCGAAACCCGACAGGACTATAAAGATACCAGGCGTTTCCCCCTG
GAAGCTCCCTCGTGCGCTCTCCTGTTCCGACCCTGCCGCTTACCGGATACCTGTCCGCCTTTCTCCCTTC
GGGAAGCGTGGCGCTTTCTCATAGCTCACGCTGTAGGTATCTCAGTTCGGTGTAGGTCGTTCGCTCCAAG
CTGGGCTGTGTGCACGAACCCCCCGTTCAGCCCGACCGCTGCGCCTTATCCGGTAACTATCGTCTTGAGT
CCAACCCGGTAAGACACGACTTATCGCCACTGGCAGCAGCCACTGGTAACAGGATTAGCAGAGCGAGGTA
TGTAGGCGGTGCTACAGAGTTCTTGAAGTGGTGGCCTAACTACGGCTACACTAGAAGAACAGTATTTGGT
ATCTGCGCTCTGCTGAAGCCAGTTACCTTCGGAAAAAGAGTTGGTAGCTCTTGATCCGGCAAACAAACCA
CCGCTGGTAGCGGTGGTTTTTTTGTTTGCAAGCAGCAGATTACGCGCAGAAAAAAAGGATCTCAAGAAGA
TCCTTTGATCTTTTCTACGGGGTCTGACGCTCAGTGGAACGAAAACTCACGTTAAGGGATTTTGGTCATG
AGATTATCAAAAAGGATCTTCACCTAGATCCTTTTAAATTAAAAATGAAGTTTTAAATCAATCTAAAGTA
TATATGAGTAACCTGAGGCTATGGCAGGGCCTGCCGCCCCGACGTTGGCTGCGAGCCCTGGGCCTTCACC
CGAACTTGGGGGGTGGGGTGGGGAAAAGGAAGAAACGCGGGCGTATTGGCCCCAATGGGGTCTCGGTGGG
GTATCGACAGAGTGCCAGCCCTGGGACCGAACCCCGCGTTTATGAACAAACGACCCAACACCGTGCGTTT
TATTCTGTCTTTTTATTGCCGTCATAGCGCGGGTTCCTTCCGGTATTGTCTCCTTCCGTGTTTCAGTTAG
CCTCCCCCTAGGGTGGGCGAAGAACTCCAGCATGAGATCCCCGCGCTGGAGGATCATCCAGCCGGCGTCC
CGGAAAACGATTCCGAAGCCCAACCTTTCATAGAAGGCGGCGGTGGAATCGAAATCTCGTGATGGCAGGT
TGGGCGTCGCTTGGTCGGTCATTTCGAACCCCAGAGTCCCGCTCAGAAGAACTCGTCAAGAAGGCGATAG
AAGGCGATGCGCTGCGAATCGGGAGCGGCGATACCGTAAAGCACGAGGAAGCGGTCAGCCCATTCGCCGC
CAAGCTCTTCAGCAATATCACGGGTAGCCAACGCTATGTCCTGATAGCGGTCCGCCACACCCAGCCGGCC
ACAGTCGATGAATCCAGAAAAGCGGCCATTTTCCACCATGATATTCGGCAAGCAGGCATCGCCATGGGTC
ACGACGAGATCCTCGCCGTCGGGCATGCTCGCCTTGAGCCTGGCGAACAGTTCGGCTGGCGCGAGCCCCT
GATGCTCTTCGTCCAGATCATCCTGATCGACAAGACCGGCTTCCATCCGAGTACGTGCTCGCTCGATGCG
ATGTTTCGCTTGGTGGTCGAATGGGCAGGTAGCCGGATCAAGCGTATGCAGCCGCCGCATTGCATCAGCC
ATGATGGATACTTTCTCGGCAGGAGCAAGGTGAGATGACAGGAGATCCTGCCCCGGCACTTCGCCCAATA
GCAGCCAGTCCCTTCCCGCTTCAGTGACAACGTCGAGCACAGCTGCGCAAGGAACGCCCGTCGTGGCCAG
CCACGATAGCCGCGCTGCCTCGTCTTGCAGTTCATTCAGGGCACCGGACAGGTCGGTCTTGACAAAAAGA
ACCGGGCGCCCCTGCGCTGACAGCCGGAACACGGCGGCATCAGAGCAGCCGATTGTCTGTTGTGCCCAGT
CATAGCCGAATAGCCTCTCCACCCAAGCGGCCGGAGAACCTGCGTGCAATCCATCTTGTTCAATCATGCG
AAACGATCCTCATCCTGTCTCTTGATCGATCTTTGCAAAAGCCTAGGCCTCCAAAAAAGCCTCCTCACTA
CTTCTGGAATAGCTCAGAGGCCGAGGCGGCCTCGGCCTCTGCATAAAT
